>Addgene plasmid #162740 | p1.2-Zeo | addgene full sequence | sequence record 337732 | Addgene NGS Result
CCCGATCCCCGGAACGCCAGCCGCCATCCACCGCCCGCAGCCCCCGGAGCCCGCGGACCCCGACCCCCCG
CCGCTCGCCCGCCGTTGCGCCGCTCTCTGCGGGGGGGCTAGGGGGCCGCGGGGGGAAGGCCACGCCCCCT
CCACTTTTTCCAGGAATGCGCGGCATGACCCGCCCCCCCCATGACCCGCCAACACCCCCCCGATGCCCCC
CGGGGGTCTTTCCTGGGGGGCCTTTGTCAGGGTTGCCTGTGTCACCCACGGGCCCCTTGGCCACGCTTGC
CTGGGTCACCCCGGAGCCCCGGGTCACGTTTGCCGGGGTCAGCCCTGGGGCGCTTCTTCACGCTCCATTG
CCATGCAGAATTCACTAGTGATTAGAATCCCACGTTGTGCATAGAAACAGATGCAGGCAAAACATCCACA
CATATAAAACAAAAAATTAAAACCAATAAAACTCCTAAACTTTTGGTCTTTCTTGAATCTTCAATCCCTC
AGGTTATGAAATAATCATTTATGCAGTCAAAAATTTGCCATTCTTGTTGCCAGGTGTGGTGATGATTCGG
GGAAGCAGAAGCAGGCAGATCTCTGTGAATGAGGCCAGCCTGGTCTACAAAGTGAGTCCCAGGACAGTCA
GGCCTGTTACACAGAGAAACCTTGAAAAAAAAAAGATAATATGTACTGTTGTATTACCCCAATATATAAG
GCTAAACCATTAGAAGCACAACACTGTTAAGTACGGAAAATAATATCTAGTGTGGTACAGTTACTACTAC
TATAATACACTAATATAGCTGTGGGAAACTAGTTCCAAAGATGAATTACTAACCAGTGTTTCCAAGGAAA
TAAATGAAAGCAGAGAGATTAGTTCTATTGCTAGTGTTTCATTTTCGTATATTTCTTACAATTTCTCTTG
TTACAAATAGGCACTAGGGTATCAAGATAATTTTAACGACTGGCTGAGAACCCTAGAAAATCTCTGTGAA
AAAGGGATTTGTGAAATGAGAGAGGGTAATGTGGCCATTATAGAAAAGGCTTTTGTGTGCCTTGCATGCA
TAGACCCTGTGTTTGATCTCTTAACACCCTCCTTGACCAGAAAAAGCTTCTGTGGATAGAAAATGATTAG
TTATATATACTTTTAGGGAAACGTAGTTCTGGATTCTTTGGTTACAATTAACAGAATTAAGTGCAAACAA
AGCCAGAAACCTCCTGATAAATGAGAAAACCTGCTTGTAGAAGGTTGTAAGGCTCTGTAATATAGGAATT
AGGAGAAAAGAAACCTGTGTGGTGGGGCACGTCTGTAATCCCAGCATTGGGAAGTAGAGGTAGAAGATTA
GAAATCAAAGGCCAGCCTCAGCAACACAGTGAGTTTGAGGCCACCCTGAACTACATCAGGTTCTGTCTCC
TTTCTTTTTTTTTTTTTTCTTTTCTTTTTTTGGTTTCTCTGTGTAGTTTTGGAGCCTATCCTGGCACTAG
CTCTGAAGAGCAGGCTGGCCTCGAACTCAGAGATCAGCCAGCCTCTGCTGGGATTAAAGGTATGCACCAC
CAACGCCCCAGGTTTTGTCTCAAACAAACAAAAATAACATCAGGAGGTGGTGAGAGGGCTCAGTGGTCAC
AGGCATTCTCTGCAAAGCCTGACTCTGAGTTGGATCCTTTAGAGCTACATGGTTGAGGGAAGAGAACTGA
CTCCTGGAAGGTGTCCTCTGGTCCCCACACATAGCTATACACAGCATGTGCATTCACACACACTAAATAA
TGCTATTTTTAAAAAAATTAAAAACAACAACAGTTTGGGTTGTGAAAACTAGAACTAGATAATAGGTAAG
AATCAAGTATCATGTAAATTTGCTTTCAACTCATCCCAAAATTTGTTTTATATTTCAGTTTTTTTCCTTC
CTAGCTTGACTGTGGAGTCTTGTCCGGAAGCAAATAGTTCCTTTGCAGATCCCACATGTGGACACCGGAC
AGTAGGTCCTCAAATGCTCCTTATTAGGTTGGTTCAATAATATCAATTGTTTGTTACTAGGCAGTGATGT
TGTACATCTGGAGGAGATCTCTTGAGCCCATAATCAGGTTATTAGGAATAAATACTCTAAGGCTAAAAAT
GTAGCTTAGTGATAAGAGTGCTTGCCTGGTGTGCTGAGACCCTCGGTTCCATCTCCACAACCCCATATTC
CATTACAAAATACCTTTTCACCGTCCCTAGCATTAAGAAACAAAACAACAAAGAAGTTTTTCTTTCTTCT
GAGATCCTGCCCGGAGAGGCATTTAAAACTGGCCAGGGCCAAAAAAAAAAAAAAAAGAAAAAAAAGAAAA
GAAAACAGGCTAGGGCCGGCATGGTGGCGCACGCCTTTAATCCCAGCACGCAGGAGGCAGAGGCAGGGCG
GATCTCTGTGAGTTTGAGGTCAGCCTGGTCTACCTAGTGAGTTTCAGGGCACCCAGGGCTAAAGAGACTG
TCTCAAAAACAAAACAGCCACACAATCAGAACCACAGCAAAACGCAGTTATGATCCTTGGAACTGTAGGA
ATGACAAGCATTTAAATAATAGGACGAGCCATTTTTGAGAAGCTCTGATTTCACAAGTGTCAGGGATGGG
CTCTGGGCGAGTAAGATTGCTAATGCTGGCCTCTAAATGAGACCACGTGGAGTTGATTAGATTCTTTTCA
TGTTCCTCGTGCTCTATCAAATAACTGTACCCAAATACACACACACACACACACACACAATGCGCGCACA
CACAAAATCCTTTTTTAGCTTAAGAAGCCCAGAATCAGAAGTAAAGCTAACTGTGGGACTTAAGTATTAT
TCTGAACGGAACTCCCAGGGCGTGAAGCGCGCTTCAGGCTTCCAGAGAAGCAGCTGGCGCTGGATGGAAT
GAACCAAGAGGCCAGCACAGGGGCAGATCCGTCGAGCTCTCGGCCACCGAGCTGAGCCCTTAGGTTCTGG
GGCTGGGAAGGGTCCCTAGGATTGTGCACCTCTCCCGCGGGGGACAAGCAGGGGGATGGCGGGGCTGACG
TCGGGAGGTGGCCTCCACGGGAAGGGACACCCGGATCTCGACACAGCCTTGGCAGTGGAGTCAGGAAGGG
TAGGGACAGATTCTGGACGCCCTCTTGGCCAGCTCCTCACCGCCCCACCCCCGACTGGAGCCGAGAGTAA
TTCATACAAAAGGAGGGATCGCCTTCGCCCCTGGGAATCCCAGGGACCGTCGCTAAATTCTGGCCGGCCT
CCCAGCCCGGAACCGCTGTGCCCGCCCAGCGCGGCGGGAGGAGCCTGCGCCTAGGGCGGATCGCGGGTCG
GCGGGAGAGCACAAGCCCACAGTCCCCGGCGGTGGGGGAGGGGCGCGCTGAGCGGGGGCCCGGGAGCCAG
CGCGGGGCAAACTGGGAAAGTGGCGTCGTGTGCTGGCTCCGCCCTCTTCCCGAGGGTGGGGGAGAACGGT
ATAAAAGTGCGGTAGTCGCGTTGGACGTTCTTTTTCGCAACGGGTTTGCCGTCAGAACGCAGGTGAGTGG
CGGGTGTGGCCTCCGCGGGCCCGGGCTCCCTCCTTTGAGCGGGGTCGGGCCGCCGTGCGGGTGTCGTCGG
CCGGGCTTCTCTGCGAGCGTTCCCGCCCTGGATGGCGGGCTGTGCGGGAGGGCGAGGGGGGGAGGCCTGG
CGGCGGCCCCGGAGCCTCGCCTCGTGTCGGGCGTGAGGCCTAGCGTGGCTTCCGCCCCGCCGCGTGCCAC
CGCGGCCGCGCTTTGCTGTCTGCCCGGCTGCCCTCGATTGCCTGCCCGCGGCCCGGGCCAACAAAGGGAG
GGCGTGGAGCTGGCTGGTAGGGAGCCCCGTAGTCCGCATGTCGGGCAGGGAGAGCGGCAGCAGTCGGGGG
GGGGACCGGGCCCGCCCGTCCCGCAGCACATGTCCAACGCCGCCTGGACGGGTAGCGGCCTGTGTCCTGA
TAAGGCGGCCGGGCGGTGGGTTTTAGATGCCGGGTTCAGGTGGCCCCGGGTCCCGGCCCGGTCTGGCCAG
TACCCCGTAGTGGCTTAGCTCCGAGGAGGGCGAGGCCCGCCCGCCCGGCACCAGTTGCGTGCGCGGAAAG
ATGGCCGCTCCCGGGCCCTGTAGCAAGGAGCTCAAAATGGAGGACGCGGCAGCCCGGCGGAGCGGGGCGG
GTGAGTCACCCACACAAAGGAAGAGGGCCTTGCCCCTCGCCGGCCGCTGCTTCCTGTGACCCCGTGGTGT
ACCGGCCGCACTTCAGTCACCCCGGGCGCTCTTTCGGAGCACCGCTGGCCTCCGCTGGGGGAGGGGATCT
GTCTAATGGCGTTGGAGTTTGCTCACATTTGGTGGGTGGAGACTGTAGCCAGGCCAGCCTGGCCATGAAA
GTAATTCTTGGAATTTGCCCATTTTGAGTTTGGAGCGAAGCTGATTGACAAAGCTGCTTAGCCGTTCAAA
GGTATTCTTCGAACTTTTTTTTTAAGGTGTTGTGAAAACCTCGAGGTACGTATCGCGAAAGCTAGCATAT
TACCCCTAACACCTGCCACCCCAGTCTTAATCAGTGGTGGAAGAACGGTCTCAGAACTGTTTGTCTCAAT
TGGCCATTTAAGTTTAATAGTGAAAGACTGGTTAATGATAACAATGCATCGGAAAACCTTCAGGAGGAAA
GGAGAATGTTTTGTGGAACATTTTTGTGTGTGTGGCAGTTTTAAGTTATTAGTTTTCAAAATCAGTACTT
TTTAATGGAAACAACTTGACCAAAAATCTGTCACAGAATTTTGAGACCCATTAAAATACAAGTTTAATGA
GAAGTCTGTCTCTGTTAATGCTGAAGTCATTACTAAGTGCTTAGCTTAGCAAGGTATGTGGATGCCCATT
TGTGTTCCAAGGGATTGGACTGTTCATCAGGACCCAGAGCTGAGTTTCAAGGGCTCAAGAGATGGCTTAT
TACCTGTGGGTGTCTTGAAGGTTCTGGTTGGGACAAATTAGGAATGTTTTTGGCAGACATGGTGACTACC
CTTCATCTGGGTGAGTTCAGTTGATTTGTCTTGAGCCTTTGGGGTTTACACAAGTAAATGACATCATACA
GTTAGTGTATTGTTAGTGAATATTAATATATGAGGCAGGCTTTGCTCTAGCAATTTTAGAACTAGTTTTC
AGGAAAGGGTTCATCTTGTGCATTGGATGTCTGATTCTATCACTTAGAGTTTAAACTGAAAGTGCTCAAG
AGGTTTTATTTAGGCTGGGATATAAATAAGCCTTTCTGTAGCTTGTAATGGTATCAGGAATTTAAAAGGC
CATCTGGGGCACAAAGATTAAGCAGAAAAGGTAGAAGGTGAGATTGGGGGACTTTGAGTACTTCACACAC
TTTAATGTGTGGGTGCTTTAGTGCATATAGTACAACTGCCAGATAAGGGCATCCACATCTGATTGTTTGG
AAGGCACCTTGTGGTTTCTGGGAATTCAGAATTGGGAGAAAAAGTGCTCCCAACCGCTGAAGCCCTTGGT
AATCTGCAGGGTGTTTATTTAGCAGGAGATAAGGACAAAAAGTTATAGTGTGGAGTTGGTTGAGTTGGTA
GATGTCATTACAACAGGTGGTCTTAAATTGGGTTAGGAGTCACTTTGAAATACCTGGGCCATAAGCAAAG
TGGCATTTTCACCTTTCAGGAGAAACTGGTACACTTATCCATTCTATAGTGCATGCTTGTTCAATTGGGC
TGATGACTAAACCGGTGACTAAAGGTTTGTCAGTATAAATGGATGGGTTGTAGGCAGACGGTGAGGAATT
ACTATACCTGCAAGGAGTCATTGCCTGATCTGCCTGGAAAGGGGCAGGATTGAGTCTCAGAAGGTGTACA
CCATAGGATATGGAAAAATTTGTCACGCCTAGCATTCAACTTAGTGGTGTAGCGCCACCTACTGGCACTT
TAAAAGCTTAGCATAGAGGAGCATGTGTGTTAGGAGCTCGGATGGGATCCAGGGCCTCAAGGTTTGCATG
TAAATAAAAGCCCTTTACCAAATTAACTACATACCAGCATACATCAGTCCTTTAGTGTTGAAAAACAGAA
GTGAAAGCTAATATATATAGTGCTTGCTTTATTTAAGTCTAGCTGATTACGTGTTTGGTTGCCAGTGTGA
CTAGTCTGGAGTTGAATTTGTCCTCAGACACGTAAAATGGAATTTGGGATTCACAACACTCTAGTATGAG
GGACCTAATGGCCTGTACCAGGCACAAACGTGTCTATAAACTACACAAAACGAAGGAATTTACAGGAATT
AGGAAGGTATTCTTAACATTAAAACATTATGGGCATTTTAAAAAAAGCTTTGACAGGATTTCTTTGTCAT
GGCTGTCCTGGAGCTAGTTGTGTAGACCAGGCTGGGCTGAAATCTTGTCTGCCTGCCTGGCTTGGACACT
TTTTTATTATGTATACAACATTCTGCTTCCATGTATATCTGCACATTAGAAGACGGCACCAGATCTCCTA
ATGGATGGTTGTGAGCCACCATGTGGTTGCTGGGAATTGAACTCAGGACCTCTGGAAGAGCAGTGCTCTT
AACCTCTGAGCCATCTCCAGCCCCAGCTTGGGCACATTTTTAATGGCTGGGAAATCAAACCCCCTAGGCC
TTCTGTCAGTAATGAAGGGCTTTTGGCTACCGAGAGTAGGATTTAAGGTTATTCGGAGCTGCAGGTCTGC
CTCAGTGCAGGTTTGGGAGTCCAGCATCTTAGAAAATGCAGTGAAGCCAAGCTGAGCTATATTTTGTTTA
AAAAAAAAATAAGTGGGTAAAGTGCTGCTGAGCCTGATGACCAAGCTGGGACACAAGTAGAAGAACATAG
GCCAATGCTCTATATTAAAAGCATGGGTCATTTTTAATGCTCTTGAGAAGGCTATGCCTACACTACTCTC
AGCCACCGCAGCGTGTTTAAATTAAACTAGTTTGGAAATTTTCTTTGGGGGTAAGCTATTTAACCTAGTG
CCTTGGCAGGTATACTACTGAACTCTCCTCCTCATTCCTTTTTGTTTTTTAAGAATTTCAGTCAGGCTCA
GGCAGCCCTTAAACTTGTGATTAAGCCTGAGAACAGTTACGATTATGAGCCTATTAGTATACCGATCAAT
ATGTGAATTTTTTTGGGATGGGGGTCAGGCCTCCCTGCCTCCCAAATACTGGGACTAAAGGCTGCACCAC
CACAACCTGGCTCTTGAAATACTTTTCTACATTTTTTGGGGGGCATGGGTGGGAGAGCAGGGTTTCTCTG
TATTAGCCCTGGCTCTCCTGGAACTCTGTAGACCAGGCTATTCTTGAGCTCAGATTAGCCTGTCTCTGCC
TCCTAAATTCTGGGATTAAAGGTGTGTGCTACTGCTGCCTGGCTACAAAGACATTTTTTTTTTTCTTAAA
TTTAAAAACAAAAGTGGTTCTTTTAGAAGGGTGGTTGGTGTTGGCACATACTCCAAGCACTCAGGTTTTG
AGTTTGTCCCAGGAATGAAGACTGCATTACTGCCGCCCCTCCCTGGTAAGGGCTACACAGAGAAATCCTA
TTTGGAGCCTGTCCTGGTAACTCGCTCTGTAGACCAGGCTGGCCTCGAACTCAAGAGAACCACCTGCCTC
TGAATGCTGGTATTAAGGGCAGGCACCACCAACACCCAGCCTAAAAAATGTCTTTTTTTTAAAGATTTTT
TTTTTTTTTTTACAGAATAAACATTCTGTTTACAATATTCTGCTTCTATGTATATCTGCACACTAGAAGA
GGGCACCCGATCTCATAATGGATGGTTGTGAGCCACCAAGTGGTTGCTGGGAATTGAACTCAGAACCTCT
GGAAGAGCAGTCAGTGCTCTTAACCTCTGAGCCATCTCTCCAGCCCCTAAAAATGGCTCTTGAGATAGGG
TCTCAAGTAGTTTGAGACTGAGTTGGCTATATAAACAAGGCTGGCACATAGCACCATGTACAGCTGGGTT
TAGTTTACATGGGGTGTTTTTGTCTCTGGAGGCAGGAGGATCATTTGAGCATAGGGAGTTAATAGTGAGG
TCATGTTTTATCTACTCTTCTGAATTGAGAACTAAGCTGATGCAAAGCAAGTTTGACTGAAGAAGTCCAG
TTTATGAGAACAAGGGTGGAAACTAATGTGTCAAAGATGGCCTTGCATGTGTTTTAGATGATGACCCAGT
CACTTGGGAATTACTGGATGTGTAAGACCTATATCTTGACAGGAGTGAACAGTGTCTTATAGGTCCTATA
TGAAAGAAATGAGACATACCCATTTTGTTTCCCCTAAGAATTCACTTTTCCTAACCTGGTTCATGCTATT
TAGGTTATTTTACTTGCAAATCCTAGGGTGCTCCCTTACCCAGTATTGCTTATGTGGCACCAAAGTCACT
CACTCCCATGATTTGCAAGTCTCTGGGAACTTCCATGACAACCTAGAATAGCAACTCAAATACATTTTCT
CAGTACCAATTTTGAAGAAAAAATATTTTGCAAAATAGCTGTATGGATGGGTACTAAATAGTGAGGTTAT
CTCCAGAAGGCCTATGAAGAATTAAGGTTGAGTTCAGTTGAGTTCAGCAGCAAGTTTAAGGTTCATCCAT
TTTTGTACAGTGTTTTCCTATTACGGTAAGTGTTTTGCCTGCAGGAATATCTGTACCACATGCTTGCCTG
GTACCTATATCGGCCAGAAGAGGGCTTTGGATCCTCTGGACTTGAATTACAGATGGGTATTAGCCACCAT
TTAGGTGCTGGGAATTGAAACCAAGTCCTCTGGAAGAACAGCAAGTGACTCGACGTCCGGAGCTCTGGCG
CGCCTGTGGAATGTGTGTCAGTTAGGGTGTGGAAAGTCCCCAGGCTCCCCAGCAGGCAGAAGTATGCAAA
GCATGCATCTCAATTAGTCAGCAACCAGGTGTGGAAAGTCCCCAGGCTCCCCAGCAGGCAGAAGTATGCA
AAGCATGCATCTCAATTAGTCAGCAACCATAGTCCCGCCCCTAACTCCGCCCATCCCGCCCCTAACTCCG
CCCAGTTCCGCCCATTCTCCGCCCCATGGCTGACTAATTTTTTTTATTTATGCAGAGGCCGAGGCCGCCT
CTGCCTCTGAGCTATTCCAGAAGTAGTGAGGAGGCTTTTTTGGAGGCCTAGGCTTTTGCAAAAAGCTCCC
GGGAGCTTGTATATCCATTTTCGGATCTGATCAGCACGTGTTGACAATTAATCATCGGCATAGTATATCG
GCATAGTATAATACGACAAGGTGAGGAACTAAACCATGGCCAAGTTGACCAGTGCCGTTCCGGTGCTCAC
CGCGCGCGACGTCGCCGGAGCGGTCGAGTTCTGGACCGACCGGCTCGGGTTCTCCCGGGACTTCGTGGAG
GACGACTTCGCCGGTGTGGTCCGGGACGACGTGACCCTGTTCATCAGCGCGGTCCAGGACCAGGTGGTGC
CGGACAACACCCTGGCCTGGGTGTGGGTGCGCGGCCTGGACGAGCTGTACGCCGAGTGGTCGGAGGTCGT
GTCCACGAACTTCCGGGACGCCTCCGGGCCGGCCATGACCGAGATCGGCGAGCAGCCGTGGGGGCGGGAG
TTCGCCCTGCGCGACCCGGCCGGCAACTGCGTGCACTTCGTGGCCGAGGAGCAGGACTGACACGTGCTAC
GAGATTTCGATTCCACCGCCGCCTTCTATGAAAGGTTGGGCTTCGGAATCGTTTTCCGGGACGCCGGCTG
GATGATCCTCCAGCGCGGGGATCTCATGCTGGAGTTCTTCGCCCACCCCAACTTGTTTATTGCAGCTTAT
AATGGTTACAAATAAAGCAATAGCATCACAAATTTCACAAATAAAGCATTTTTTTCACTGCATTCTAGTT
GTGGTTTGTCCAAACTCATCAATGTATCTTATCATGTCTGTATACCGTCGACCTCTAGGCGCGCCATGGC
TCTTCCGCTTCCTCGCTCACTGACTCGCTGCGCTCGGTCGTTCGGCTGCGGCGAGCGGTATCAGCTCACT
CAAAGGCGGTAATACGGTTATCCACAGAATCAGGGGATAACGCAGGAAAGAACATGTGAGCAAAAGGCCA
GCAAAAGGCCAGGAACCGTAAAAAGGCCGCGTTGCTGGCGTTTTTCCATAGGCTCCGCCCCCCTGACGAG
CATCACAAAAATCGACGCTCAAGTCAGAGGTGGCGAAACCCGACAGGACTATAAAGATACCAGGCGTTTC
CCCCTGGAAGCTCCCTCGTGCGCTCTCCTGTTCCGACCCTGCCGCTTACCGGATACCTGTCCGCCTTTCT
CCCTTCGGGAAGCGTGGCGCTTTCTCATAGCTCACGCTGTAGGTATCTCAGTTCGGTGTAGGTCGTTCGC
TCCAAGCTGGGCTGTGTGCACGAACCCCCCGTTCAGCCCGACCGCTGCGCCTTATCCGGTAACTATCGTC
TTGAGTCCAACCCGGTAAGACACGACTTATCGCCACTGGCAGCAGCCACTGGTAACAGGATTAGCAGAGC
GAGGTATGTAGGCGGTGCTACAGAGTTCTTGAAGTGGTGGCCTAACTACGGCTACACTAGAAGAACAGTA
TTTGGTATCTGCGCTCTGCTGAAGCCAGTTACCTTCGGAAAAAGAGTTGGTAGCTCTTGATCCGGCAAAC
AAACCACCGCTGGTAGCGGTGGTTTTTTTGTTTGCAAGCAGCAGATTACGCGCAGAAAAAAAGGATCTCA
AGAAGATCCTTTGATCTTTTCTACGGGGTCTGACGCTCAGTGGAACGAAAACTCACGTTAAGGGATTTTG
GTCATGAGATTATCAAAAAGGATCTTCACCTAGATCCTTTTAAATTAAAAATGAAGTTTTAAATCAATCT
AAAGTATATATGAGTAAACTTGGTCTGACAGTTACCAATGCTTAATCAGTGAGGCACCTATCTCAGCGAT
CTGTCTATTTCGTTCATCCATAGTTGCCTGACTCCCCGTCGTGTAGATAACTACGATACGGGAGGGCTTA
CCATCTGGCCCCAGTGCTGCAATGATACCGCGAGACCCACGCTCACCGGCTCCAGATTTATCAGCAATAA
ACCAGCCAGCCGGAAGGGCCGAGCGCAGAAGTGGTCCTGCAACTTTATCCGCCTCCATCCAGTCTATTAA
TTGTTGCCGGGAAGCTAGAGTAAGTAGTTCGCCAGTTAATAGTTTGCGCAACGTTGTTGCCATTGCTACA
GGCATCGTGGTGTCACGCTCGTCGTTTGGTATGGCTTCATTCAGCTCCGGTTCCCAACGATCAAGGCGAG
TTACATGATCCCCCATGTTGTGCAAAAAAGCGGTTAGCTCCTTCGGTCCTCCGATCGTTGTCAGAAGTAA
GTTGGCCGCAGTGTTATCACTCATGGTTATGGCAGCACTGCATAATTCTCTTACTGTCATGCCATCCGTA
AGATGCTTTTCTGTGACTGGTGAGTACTCAACCAAGTCATTCTGAGAATAGTGTATGCGGCGACCGAGTT
GCTCTTGCCCGGCGTCAATACGGGATAATACCGCGCCACATAGCAGAACTTTAAAAGTGCTCATCATTGG
AAAACGTTCTTCGGGGCGAAAACTCTCAAGGATCTTACCGCTGTTGAGATCCAGTTCGATGTAACCCACT
CGTGCACCCAACTGATCTTCAGCATCTTTTACTTTCACCAGCGTTTCTGGGTGAGCAAAAACAGGAAGGC
AAAATGCCGCAAAAAAGGGAATAAGGGCGACACGGAAATGTTGAATACTCATACTCTTCCTTTTTCAATA
TTATTGAAGCATTTATCAGGGTTATTGTCTCATGAGCGGATACATATTTGAATGTATTTAGAAAAATAAA
CAAATAGGGGTTCCGCGCACATTTCCCCGAAAAGTGCCACCTGCATCTCATCACGGTCACGCATGGCTGC
GCCCGCGCAGCGCCCCCCGACCCCCC
Features (pLannotate 1.2.2; 12 found; start..end, strand, type, name):
   1402..1425    +  promoter       ADH1 promoter (fragment): S. cerevisiae ADH1; promoter for alcohol dehydrogenase 1
   2281..2310    +  promoter       Act1 promoter (fragment): rice actin promoter
   3360..3521    +  promoter       mEF-1α promoter (fragment): strong constitutive promoter for mouse elongation factor EF-1α
   4347..4374    +  intron         EF-1α intron A (fragment): truncated intron upstream of the start codon of human EF-1α
   8763..9092    +  promoter       SV40 promoter: SV40 enhancer and early promoter
   9140..9187    +  promoter       EM7 promoter: synthetic bacterial promoter&nbsp
   9206..9580    +  CDS            BleoR: antibiotic-binding protein; Sh ble from Streptoalloteichus hindustanus; confers resistance to bleomycin, phleomycin, and Zeocin™
   9590..9715    +  CDS            ble (fragment): BLE_KLEPN - Experimental evidence at protein level: Swiss-Prot protein existence level 1. Binding protein with a strong affinity to the bleomycin family of antibiotics. Binds to CL990; an antimitotic-antibiotic compound. From Klebsiella pneumoniae.
   9710..9831    +  polyA_signal   SV40 poly(A) signal: SV40 polyadenylation signal
  10053..10641   -  rep_origin     ori: high-copy-number ColE1/pMB1/pBR322/pUC origin of replication
  10812..11672   -  CDS            AmpR: β-lactamase; bla; confers resistance to ampicillin, carbenicillin, and related antibiotics
  11673..11777   -  promoter       AmpR promoter: bla
