[The description below was written by a language model from this plasmid's Addgene catalogue record and pLannotate feature annotations shown in this document.]
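Description:
p1.2-Zeo is an empty mammalian expression backbone intended for stable, high-level production of heterologous proteins in Chinese hamster ovary (CHO) cells. It derives from the p1.1 vector, in which a gene of interest is driven by the CHO elongation factor 1 alpha promoter. In p1.2-Zeo the EMCV IRES and DHFR open reading frame of p1.1 have been removed, and a separate antibiotic resistance cassette with SV40 promoter and terminator regions has been added. The plasmid carries no insert. A coding sequence is introduced by restriction enzyme cloning, although the record does not name the cloning sites. The catalogue gives a backbone size of 11,914 bp, while the sequenced record is 11,856 nt.

The annotated features fall mostly in the last quarter of the plasmid. The SV40 enhancer/early promoter is followed by the synthetic bacterial EM7 promoter and the Sh ble gene (BleoR), ending in an SV40 polyadenylation signal. This arrangement allows Zeocin selection of stably transfected mammalian cells and, in principle, of bacteria as well. A short adjacent hit to a Klebsiella ble gene is only a fragment. Propagation in E. coli relies on a high-copy ColE1/pUC-type origin and an ampicillin resistance gene (β-lactamase) with its own promoter.

The large upstream region, several kilobases long, is largely unannotated. It shows only short fragmentary matches to the mouse EF-1α promoter and to human EF-1α intron A, which is consistent with the homologous hamster EF-1α regulatory sequences stated in the catalogue. The very short hits to the yeast ADH1 and rice actin promoters are probably spurious similarity rather than functional elements.
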