Addgene plasmid #162740: p1.2-Zeo
Purpose: (Empty Backbone) Protein expression in CHO cells
Depositing lab: Ivan Vorobiev. Depositing organization: Federal Research Centre "Fundamentals of Biotechnology" of the Russian Academy of Sciences. Publication: Improved elongation factor-1 alpha-based vectors for stable high-level expression of heterologous proteins in Chinese hamster ovary cells. Orlova NA, Kovnir SV, Hodak JA, Vorobiev II, Gabibov AG, Skryabin KG. BMC Biotechnol. 2014 Jun 14;14:56. doi: 10.1186/1472-6750-14-56. PubMed 24929670.
Backbone
  Vector backbone: p1.1
  Backbone manufacturer: LMBT, LTD
  Backbone size (bp): 11914
  Modifications to backbone: The region containing the EMCV IRES and the DHFR ORF from the p1.1 expression vector is removed. Antibiotic resistance genes and the SV40 promoter and terminator regions are added.
  Vector type: Mammalian Expression
  Promoter: CHO Elongation factor 1A
  Selectable markers: Zeocin
Growth in bacteria
  Bacterial resistance: Ampicillin, 100 μg/mL
  Growth temperature: 37°C
  Growth strain: DH5alpha
  Copy number: High Copy
Gene/Insert
  Cloning method: Restriction Enzyme
  Sequencing primers: 5′ SQ-5CH6-F GCCGCTGCTTCCTGTGAC; 3′ SQ-3CH1-R ACAAACAGTTCTGAGACCG
Terms and licenses: Academic/Nonprofit Terms; Industry Terms: Not Available to Industry
How to cite: p1.2-Zeo was a gift from Ivan Vorobiev (Addgene plasmid # 162740 ; http://n2t.net/addgene:162740 ; RRID:Addgene_162740)
